>Addgene plasmid #140657 | pMK425 (GAL-OsTIR1(F74A)) | addgene full sequence | sequence record 296035 | Addgene NGS Result
GACGAAAGGGCCTCGTGATACGCCTATTTTTATAGGTTAATGTCATGATAATAATGGTTTCTTAGACGTC
AGGTGGCACTTTTCGGGGAAATGTGCGCGGAACCCCTATTTGTTTATTTTTCTAAATACATTCAAATATG
TATCCGCTCATGAGACAATAACCCTGATAAATGCTTCAATAATATTGAAAAAGGAAGAGTATGAGTATTC
AACATTTCCGTGTCGCCCTTATTCCCTTTTTTGCGGCATTTTGCCTTCCTGTTTTTGCTCACCCAGAAAC
GCTGGTGAAAGTAAAAGATGCTGAAGATCAGTTGGGTGCACGAGTGGGTTACATCGAACTGGATCTCAAC
AGCGGTAAGATCCTTGAGAGTTTTCGCCCCGAAGAACGTTTTCCAATGATGAGCACTTTTAAAGTTCTGC
TATGTGGCGCGGTATTATCCCGTATTGACGCCGGGCAAGAGCAACTCGGTCGCCGCATACACTATTCTCA
GAATGACTTGGTTGAGTACTCACCAGTCACAGAAAAGCATCTTACGGATGGCATGACAGTAAGAGAATTA
TGCAGTGCTGCCATAACCATGAGTGATAACACTGCGGCCAACTTACTTCTGACAACGATCGGAGGACCGA
AGGAGCTAACCGCTTTTTTGCACAACATGGGGGATCATGTAACTCGCCTTGATCGTTGGGAACCGGAGCT
GAATGAAGCCATACCAAACGACGAGCGTGACACCACGATGCCTGTAGCAATGGCAACAACGTTGCGCAAA
CTATTAACTGGCGAACTACTTACTCTAGCTTCCCGGCAACAATTAATAGACTGGATGGAGGCGGATAAAG
TTGCAGGACCACTTCTGCGCTCGGCCCTTCCGGCTGGCTGGTTTATTGCTGATAAATCTGGAGCCGGTGA
GCGTGGGTCTCGCGGTATCATTGCAGCACTGGGGCCAGATGGTAAGCCCTCCCGTATCGTAGTTATCTAC
ACGACGGGGAGTCAGGCAACTATGGATGAACGAAATAGACAGATCGCTGAGATAGGTGCCTCACTGATTA
AGCATTGGTAACTGTCAGACCAAGTTTACTCATATATACTTTAGATTGATTTAAAACTTCATTTTTAATT
TAAAAGGATCTAGGTGAAGATCCTTTTTGATAATCTCATGACCAAAATCCCTTAACGTGAGTTTTCGTTC
CACTGAGCGTCAGACCCCGTAGAAAAGATCAAAGGATCTTCTTGAGATCCTTTTTTTCTGCGCGTAATCT
GCTGCTTGCAAACAAAAAAACCACCGCTACCAGCGGTGGTTTGTTTGCCGGATCAAGAGCTACCAACTCT
TTTTCCGAAGGTAACTGGCTTCAGCAGAGCGCAGATACCAAATACTGTTCTTCTAGTGTAGCCGTAGTTA
GGCCACCACTTCAAGAACTCTGTAGCACCGCCTACATACCTCGCTCTGCTAATCCTGTTACCAGTGGCTG
CTGCCAGTGGCGATAAGTCGTGTCTTACCGGGTTGGACTCAAGACGATAGTTACCGGATAAGGCGCAGCG
GTCGGGCTGAACGGGGGGTTCGTGCACACAGCCCAGCTTGGAGCGAACGACCTACACCGAACTGAGATAC
CTACAGCGTGAGCTATGAGAAAGCGCCACGCTTCCCGAAGGGAGAAAGGCGGACAGGTATCCGGTAAGCG
GCAGGGTCGGAACAGGAGAGCGCACGAGGGAGCTTCCAGGGGGAAACGCCTGGTATCTTTATAGTCCTGT
CGGGTTTCGCCACCTCTGACTTGAGCGTCGATTTTTGTGATGCTCGTCAGGGGGGCGGAGCCTATGGAAA
AACGCCAGCAACGCGGCCTTTTTACGGTTCCTGGCCTTTTGCTGGCCTTTTGCTCACATGTTCTTTCCTG
CGTTATCCCCTGATTCTGTGGATAACCGTATTACCGCCTTTGAGTGAGCTGATACCGCTCGCCGCAGCCG
AACGACCGAGCGCAGCGAGTCAGTGAGCGAGGAAGCGGAAGAGCGCCCAATACGCAAACCGCCTCTCCCC
GCGCGTTGGCCGATTCATTAATGCAGCTGGCACGACAGGTTTCCCGACTGGAAAGCGGGCAGTGAGCGCA
ACGCAATTAATGTGAGTTAGCTCACTCATTAGGCACCCCAGGCTTTACACTTTATGCTTCCGGCTCGTAT
GTTGTGTGGAATTGTGAGCGGATAACAATTTCACACAGGAAACAGCTATGACCATGATTACGCCAAGCTC
GAAATTAACCCTCACTAAAGGGAACAAAAGCTGGTACCGGGCCCCCCCTCGAGGTCGACGGTATCGATAA
GCTTGATATCGAATTCGACAGGTTATCAGCAACAACACAGTCATATCCATTCTCAATTAGCTCTACCACA
GTGTGTGAACCAATGTATCCAGCACCACCTGTAACCAAAACAATTTTAGAAGTACTTTCACTTTGTAACT
GAGCTGTCATTTATATTGAATTTTCAAAAATTCTTACTTTTTTTTTGGATGGACGCAAAGAAGTTTAATA
ATCATATTACATGGCATTACCACCATATACATATCCATATCTAATCTTACTTATATGTTGTGGAAATGTA
AAGAGCCCCATTATCTTAGCCTAAAAAAACCTTCTCTTTGGAACTTTCAGTAATACGCTTAACTGCTCAT
TGCTATATTGAAGTACGGATTAGAAGCCGCCGAGCGGGTGACAGCCCTCCGAAGGAAGACTCTCCTCCGT
GCGTCCTCGTCTTCACCGGTCGCGTTCCTGAAACGCAGATGTGCCTCGCGCCGCACTGCTCCGAACAATA
AAGATTCTACAATACTAGCTTTTATGGTTATGAAGAGGAAAAATTGGCAGTAACCTGGCCCCACAAACCT
TCAAATGAACGAATCAAATTAACAACCATAGGATGATAATGCGATTAGTTTTTTAGCCTTATTTCTGGGG
TAATTAATCAGCGAAGCGATGATTTTTGATCTATTAACAGATATATAAATGCAAAAACTGCATAACCACT
TTAACTAATACTTTCAACATTTTCGGTTTGTATTACTTCTTATTCAAATGTAATAAAAGTATCAACAAAA
AATTGTTAATATACCTCTATACTTTAACGTCAAGGAGAAAAAACCCCGGATCCACTAGTATGACTTATTT
TCCTGAAGAAGTTGTAGAACACATATTTTCCTTTTTACCTGCTCAAAGAGATAGAAACACCGTCTCCTTG
GTCTGTAAGGTTTGGTACGAAATCGAAAGATTGTCTAGAAGAGGTGTTTTTGTTGGTAATTGTTACGCAG
TTAGAGCTGGTAGAGTTGCTGCAAGATTCCCAAACGTTAGAGCATTGACTGTTAAAGGTAAACCTCATGC
TGCTGATTTCAATTTGGTTCCACCTGATTGGGGTGGTTATGCTGGTCCATGGATTGAAGCTGCAGCTAGA
GGTTGTCACGGTTTGGAAGAATTGAGAATGAAGAGAATGGTTGTTTCTGATGAATCATTGGAATTGTTAG
CAAGATCTTTTCCTAGATTCAGAGCTTTGGTTTTGATCTCATGTGAAGGTTTTTCCACCGATGGTTTAGC
AGCTGTTGCTTCACATTGTAAGTTGTTGAGAGAATTGGATTTGCAAGAAAACGAAGTTGAAGATAGAGGT
CCAAGATGGTTATCTTGTTTTCCTGATTCCTGTACAAGTTTGGTTTCTTTGAACTTCGCATGTATCAAGG
GTGAAGTTAACGCTGGTAGTTTGGAAAGATTAGTTTCTAGATCACCAAATTTGAGATCTTTGAGATTGAA
CAGATCCGTTAGTGTTGATACCTTGGCAAAGATCTTGTTGAGAACTCCTAATTTGGAAGATTTGGGTACT
GGTAACTTGACAGATGATTTCCAAACAGAATCATACTTCAAGTTGACCTCCGCTTTGGAAAAGTGTAAGA
TGTTGAGATCTTTGTCAGGTTTTTGGGATGCAAGTCCAGTTTGTTTGTCTTTTATATATCCTTTGTGTGC
TCAATTGACTGGTTTGAATTTGTCTTACGCACCAACTTTGGATGCTAGTGATTTGACAAAGATGATCTCT
AGATGTGTTAAGTTGCAAAGATTGTGGGTTTTGGATTGTATCTCAGATAAAGGTTTGCAAGTTGTTGCTT
CTTCTTGTAAGGATTTGCAAGAATTGAGAGTTTTTCCAAGTGATTTCTATGTTGCAGGTTACTCTGCTGT
TACAGAAGAAGGTTTAGTTGCAGTTTCATTGGGTTGTCCTAAGTTGAACTCCTTGTTGTACTTCTGTCAT
CAAATGACCAACGCAGCTTTGGTTACTGTTGCTAAAAATTGTCCAAACTTCACTAGATTCAGATTGTGTA
TCTTGGAACCAGGTAAACCTGATGTTGTTACATCACAACCTTTAGATGAAGGTTTTGGTGCAATCGTTAG
AGAGTGTAAGGGTTTGCAAAGATTGTCCATCAGTGGTTTGTTGACAGATAAGGTTTTTATGTACATCGGT
AAATACGCTAAGCAATTGGAAATGTTGTCAATCGCATTCGCTGGTGACTCCGATAAGGGTATGATGCATG
TTATGAACGGTTGTAAGAACTTAAGAAAGTTGGAAATCAGAGATTCTCCATTTGGTGACGCAGCTTTGTT
GGGTAATTTCGCAAGATATGAAACAATGAGATCTTTGTGGATGTCCAGTTGTAACGTTACCTTGAAAGGT
TGTCAAGTTTTAGCTTCAAAGATGCCAATGTTGAACGTTGAAGTTATTAACGAAAGAGATGGTTCCAATG
AAATGGAAGAAAACCATGGTGACTTGCCTAAAGTTGAAAAGTTATACGTCTACAGAACAACCGCAGGTGC
CAGAGATGATGCTCCTAACTTCGTCAAGATTTTATGAGCGGCCGCCACCGCGGTGGAGCTCCAATTCGCC
CTATAGTGAGTCGTATTACAATTCACTGGCCGTCGTTTTACAACGTCGTGACTGGGAAAACCCTGGCGTT
ACCCAACTTAATCGCCTTGCAGCACATCCCCCTTTCGCCAGCTGGCGTAATAGCGAAGAGGCCCGCACCG
ATCGCCCTTCCCAACAGTTGCGCAGCCTGAATGGCGAATGG
[124 nt withheld, positions 5082-5205]
C
[91 nt withheld, positions 5207-5297]
A
[49 nt withheld, positions 5299-5347]
CCTTTGACGTTGGAGTCCACGTTCTTT
[37 nt withheld, positions 5375-5411]
ACCCTATCTCGGTCTATTCTTTTGATTTATAAGGGATTTTGCCGATTTCGGCCTATTGGTTAAAAAATGA
GCTGATTTAACAAAAATTTAACGCGAATTTTAACAAAATATTAACGCTTACAATTTCCTGATGCGGTATT
TTCTCCTTACGCATCTGTGCGGTATTTCACACCGCATAGGGTAATAACTGATATAATTAAATTGAAGCTC
TAATTTGTGAGTTTAGTATACATGCATTTACTTATAATACAGTTTTTTAGTTTTGCTGGCCGCATCTTCT
CAAATATGCTTCCCAGCCTGCTTTTCTGTAACGTTCACCCTCTACCTTAGCATCCCTTCCCTTTGCAAAT
AGTCCTCTTCCAACAATAATAATGTCAGATCCTGTAGAGACCACATCATCCACGGTTCTATACTGTTGAC
CCAATGCGTCTCCCTTGTCATCTAAACCCACACCGGGTGTCATAATCAACCAATCGTAACCTTCATCTCT
TCCACCCATGTCTCTTTGAGCAATAAAGCCGATAACAAAATCTTTGTCGCTCTTCGCAATGTCAACAGTA
CCCTTAGTATATTCTCCAGTAGATAGGGAGCCCTTGCATGACAATTCTGCTAACATCAAAAGGCCTCTAG
GTTCCTTTGTTACTTCTTCTGCCGCCTGCTTCAAACCGCTAACAATACCTGGGCCCACCACACCGTGTGC
ATTCGTAATGTCTGCCCATTCTGCTATTCTGTATACACCCGCAGAGTACTGCAATTTGACTGTATTACCA
ATGTCAGCAAATTTTCTGTCTTCGAAGAGTAAAAAATTGTACTTGGCGGATAATGCCTTTAGCGGCTTAA
CTGTGCCCTCCATGGAAAAATCAGTCAAGATATCCACATGTGTTTTTAGTAAACAAATTTTGGGACCTAA
TGCTTCAACTAACTCCAGTAATTCCTTGGTGGTACGAACATCCAATGAAGCACACAAGTTTGTTTGCTTT
TCGTGCATGATATTAAATAGCTTGGCAGCAACAGGACTAGGATGAGTAGCAGCACGTTCCTTATATGTAG
CTTTCGACATGATTTATCTTCGTTTCCTGCAGGTTTTTGTTCTGTGCAGTTGGGTTAAGAATACTGGGCA
ATTTCATGTTTCTTCAACACTACATATGCGTATATATACCAATCTAAGTCTGTGCTCCTTCCTTCGTTCT
TCCTTCTGTTCGGAGATTACCGAATCAAAAAAATTTCAAGGAAACCGAAATCAAAAAAAAGAATAAAAAA
AAAATGATGAATTGAAAAGGTGGTATGGTGCACTCTCAGTACAATCTGCTCTGATGCCGCATAGTTAAGC
CAGCCCCGACACCCGCCAACACCCGCTGACGCGCCCTGACGGGCTTGTCTGCTCCCGGCATCCGCTTACA
GACAAGCTGTGACCGTCTCCGGGAGCTGCATGTGTCAGAGGTTTTCACCGTCATCACCGAAACGCGCGA
Features (pLannotate 1.2.2; 21 found; start..end, strand, type, name):
     96..200     +  promoter       AmpR promoter: bla
    201..1061    +  CDS            AmpR: β-lactamase; bla; confers resistance to ampicillin, carbenicillin, and related antibiotics
   1232..1820    +  rep_origin     ori: high-copy-number ColE1/pMB1/pBR322/pUC origin of replication
   2003..2095    +  CDS            lacI (fragment): lac repressor; lacI; The lac repressor binds to the lac operator to inhibit transcription in E. coli. This inhibition can be relieved by adding lactose or isopropyl-β-D-thiogalactopyranoside (IPTG).
   2108..2129    +  protein_bind   CAP binding site: CAP binding activates transcription in the presence of cAMP. E. coli catabolite activator protein
   2144..2174    +  promoter       lac promoter: promoter for the E. coli lac operon
   2182..2198    +  protein_bind   lac operator: The lac repressor binds to the lac operator to inhibit transcription in E. coli. This inhibition can be relieved by adding lactose or isopropyl-β-D-thiogalactopyranoside (IPTG). lac repressor encoded by lacI
   2243..2261    +  promoter       T3 promoter: promoter for bacteriophage T3 RNA polymerase
   2273..2326    -  misc_feature   MCS (fragment): pBluescript multiple cloning site
   2320..2460    -  CDS            GAL10 (fragment): GAL10_YEAST - Experimental evidence at protein level: Swiss-Prot protein existence level 1. Mutarotase converts alpha-aldose to the beta-anomer. It is active on D-glucose, L-arabinose, D-xylose, D-galactose, maltose and lactose (By similarity). From Saccharomyces cerevisiae (strain ATCC 204508 / S288c) (Baker's yeast).
   2676..3117    +  promoter       GAL1 promoter: S. cerevisiae GAL1; inducible promoter, regulated by Gal4
   3140..4864    +  CDS            AFB2: AFB2_ARATH - Also known as LRF2. Experimental evidence at protein level: Swiss-Prot protein existence level 1. Component of SCF(ASK-cullin-F-box) E3 ubiquitin ligase complexes, which may mediate the ubiquitination and subsequent proteasomal degradation of target proteins. Confers sensitivity to the virulent bacterial pathogen P.syringae (By similarity). Auxin receptor that mediates Aux/IAA proteins proteasomal degradation and auxin- regulated transcription. Involved in embryogenesis regulation by auxin. From Arabidopsis thaliana (Mouse-ear cress).
   4866..4891    -  misc_feature   MCS (fragment): pBluescript multiple cloning site
   4900..4918    -  promoter       T7 promoter: promoter for bacteriophage T7 RNA polymerase
   4921..5078    +  CDS            lacZα (fragment): LacZα fragment of β-galactosidase; lacZ fragment
   5082..5510    +  rep_origin     f1 ori (sequence partly withheld): f1 bacteriophage origin of replication; arrow indicates direction of (+) strand synthesis
   5538..5589    -  misc_feature   bom (fragment): basis of mobility region from pBR322
   5668..6471    -  CDS            URA3: orotidine-5'-phosphate decarboxylase, required for uracil biosynthesis; S. cerevisiae URA3; yeast auxotrophic marker, counterselectable with 5-fluoroorotic acid (5-FOA)
   6472..6687    -  promoter       URA3 promoter: S. cerevisiae URA3
   6695..6744    -  misc_feature   bom (fragment): basis of mobility region from pBR322
   6846..1       -  CDS            rop (fragment) (across the origin): Rop protein, which maintains plasmids at low copy number; rop
