[The description below was written by a language model from this plasmid's Addgene catalogue record and pLannotate feature annotations shown in this document.]
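Description:
pMK425 (GAL-OsTIR1(F74A)) is a 6,880 bp yeast expression plasmid built on pRS306-GAL, a member of the pRS integrating vector family. The feature table shows no yeast replication origin or centromere, which fits an integrative design in which the plasmid is maintained in budding yeast only after recombination into the genome, typically at the URA3 locus. Selection in yeast relies on the URA3 marker under its own promoter, which complements uracil auxotrophy and can be counterselected with 5-FOA. In E. coli the plasmid is propagated at high copy through a ColE1/pUC-type origin with ampicillin resistance (bla). The pBluescript-derived backbone also carries an f1 origin, lac promoter/operator and lacZα remnants, and T3 and T7 promoters flanking the cloning site.

The payload is a single open reading frame of about 1.7 kb placed just downstream of the galactose-inducible, Gal4-regulated GAL1 promoter. A short GAL10 fragment upstream reflects the divergent GAL1-GAL10 intergenic region from which the promoter was taken. The automated annotation labels this coding sequence as Arabidopsis AFB2, but that is a homology-based call. According to the catalogue entry, the insert is OsTIR1 carrying the F74A substitution, a related auxin-receptor F-box protein. The species field lists S. cerevisiae, which appears to describe the expression host rather than the gene's origin. No terminator is annotated downstream of the coding sequence.

TIR1 assembles into an SCF ubiquitin ligase that, when bound to an auxin ligand, recruits degron-tagged proteins for proteasomal degradation. The plasmid comes from work on the auxin-inducible degron 2 system and provides galactose-controlled expression of the F74A receptor variant for conditional protein depletion in yeast.
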