Addgene plasmid #140657: pMK425 (GAL-OsTIR1(F74A))
Purpose: GAL-OsTIR1(F74A)
Depositing lab: Masato Kanemaki. Depositing organization: National Institute of Genetics. Publication: The auxin-inducible degron 2 technology provides sharp degradation control in yeast, mammalian cells, and mice. Yesbolatova A, Saito Y, Kitamoto N, Makino-Itou H, Ajima R, Nakano R, Nakaoka H, Fukui K, Gamo K, Tominari Y, Takeuchi H, Saga Y, Hayashi KI, Kanemaki MT. Nat Commun. 2020 Nov 11;11(1):5701. doi: 10.1038/s41467-020-19532-z. PubMed 33177522.
Backbone
  Vector backbone: pRS306-GAL
  Vector type: Yeast Expression
  Selectable markers: URA3
Growth in bacteria
  Bacterial resistance: Ampicillin, 100 μg/mL
  Growth temperature: 37°C
  Growth strain: DH5alpha
  Copy number: High Copy
Gene/Insert
  Gene/Insert name: GAL-OsTIR1(F74A)
  Species: S. cerevisiae (budding yeast)
Terms and licenses: Academic/Nonprofit Terms; Industry Terms: Not Available to Industry
How to cite: pMK425 (GAL-OsTIR1(F74A)) was a gift from Masato Kanemaki (Addgene plasmid # 140657 ; http://n2t.net/addgene:140657 ; RRID:Addgene_140657)
